>Addgene plasmid #157501 | pD649-HAsp-CEACAM5-COMP5AP-AviTag-9xHis | addgene full sequence | sequence record 401510 | Addgene NGS Result
TTTCAATATTATTGAAGCATTTATCAGGGTTATTGTCTCATGAGCGGATACATATTTGAATGTATTTAGA
AAAATAAACAAATAGGGGTCAGTGTTACAACCAATTAACCAATTCTGAACATTATCGCGAGCCCATTTAT
ACCTGAATATGGCTCATAACACCCCTTGCTCATGACCAAAATCCCTTAACGTGAGTTACGCGCGCGTCGT
TCCACTGAGCGTCAGACCCCGTAGAAAAGATCAAAGGATCTTCTTGAGATCCTTTTTTTCTGCGCGTAAT
CTGCTGCTTGCAAACAAAAAAACCACCGCTACCAGCGGTGGTTTGTTTGCCGGATCAAGAGCTACCAACT
CTTTTTCCGAAGGTAACTGGCTTCAGCAGAGCGCAGATACCAAATACTGTTCTTCTAGTGTAGCCGTAGT
TAGCCCACCACTTCAAGAACTCTGTAGCACCGCCTACATACCTCGCTCTGCTAATCCTGTTACCAGTGGC
TGCTGCCAGTGGCGATAAGTCGTGTCTTACCGGGTTGGACTCAAGACGATAGTTACCGGATAAGGCGCAG
CGGTCGGGCTGAACGGGGGGTTCGTGCACACAGCCCAGCTTGGAGCGAACGACCTACACCGAACTGAGAT
ACCTACAGCGTGAGCTATGAGAAAGCGCCACGCTTCCCGAAGGGAGAAAGGCGGACAGGTATCCGGTAAG
CGGCAGGGTCGGAACAGGAGAGCGCACGAGGGAGCTTCCAGGGGGAAACGCCTGGTATCTTTATAGTCCT
GTCGGGTTTCGCCACCTCTGACTTGAGCGTCGATTTTTGTGATGCTCGTCAGGGGGGCGGAGCCTATGGA
AAAACGCCAGCAACGCGGCCTTTTTACGGTTCCTGGCCTTTTGCTGGCCTTTTGCTCACATGTTCTTTCC
TGCGTTATCCCCTGATTCTGTGGATAACCGTATTACCGCCTTTGAGTGAGCTGATACCGCTCGCCGCAGC
CGAACGACCGAGCGCAGCGAGTCAGTGAGCGAGGAAGCGGAAGGCGAGAGTAGGGAACTGCCAGGCATCA
AACTAAGCAGAAGGCCCCTGACGGATGGCCTTTTTGCGTTTCTACAAACTCTTTCTGTGTTGTAAAACGA
CGGCCAGTCTTAAGCTCGGGCCCCCTGGGCGGTTCTGATAACGAGTAATCGTTAATCCGCAAATAACGTA
AAAACCCGCTTCGGCGGGTTTTTTTATGGGGGGAGTTTAGGGAAAGAGCATTTGTCAGAATATTTAAGGG
CGCCTGTCACTTTGCTTGATATATGAGAATTATTTAACCTTATAAATGAGAAAAAAGCAACGCACTTTAA
ATAAGATACGTTGCTTTTTCGATTGATGAACACCTATAATTAAACTATTCATCTATTATTTATGATTTTT
TGTATATACAATATTTCTAGTTTGTTAAAGAGAATTAAGAAAATAAATCTCGAAAATAATAAAGGGAAAA
TCAGTTTTTGATATCAAAATTATACATGTCAACGATAATACAAAATATAATACAAACTATAAGATGTTAT
CAGTATTTATTATCATTTAGAATAAATTTTGTGTCGCCCTTAATTGTGAGCGGATAACAATTACGAGCTT
CATGCACAGTGGCGTTGACTCAATATTGGCCATTAGCCATATTATTCATTGGTTATATAGCATAAATCAA
TATTGGCTATTGGCCATTGCATACGTTGTATCTATATCATAATATGTACATTTATATTGGCTCATGTCCA
ATATGACCGCCATGTTGGCATTGATTATTGACTAGTTATTAATAGTAATCAATTACGGGGTCATTAGTTC
ATAGCCCATATATGGAGTTCCGCGTTACATAACTTACGGTAAATGGCCCGCCTGGCTGACCGCCCAACGA
CCCCCGCCCATTGACGTCAATAATGACGTATGTTCCCATAGTAACGCCAATAGGGACTTTCCATTGACGT
CAATGGGTGGAGTATTTACGGTAAACTGCCCACTTGGCAGTACATCAAGTGTATCATATGCCAAGTACGC
CCCCTATTGACGTCAATGACGGTAAATGGCCCGCCTGGCATTATGCCCAGTACATGACCTTATGGGACTT
TCCTACTTGGCAGTACATCTACGTATTAGTCATCGCTATTACCATGGTGATGCGGTTTTGGCAGTACATC
AATGGGCGTGGATAGCGGTTTGACTCACGGGGATTTCCAAGTCTCCACCCCATTGACGTCAATGGGAGTT
TGTTTTGGCACCAAAATCAACGGGACTTTCCAAAATGTCGTAACAACTCCGCCCCATTGACGCAAATGGG
CGGTAGGCGTGTACGGTGGGAGGTCTATATAAGCAGAGCTCGTTTAGTGAACCGTCAGATCGCCTGGAGA
CGCCATCCACGCTGTTTTGACCTCCATAGAAGACACCGGGACCGATCCAGCCTCCGCGGCCGGGAACGGT
GCATTGGAACGCGGATTCCCCGTGCCAAGAGTGACGTAAGTACCGCCTATAGAGTCTATAGGCCCACCCC
CTTGGCTTCGTTAGAACGCGGCTACAATTAATACATAACCTTATGTATCATACACATACGATTTAGGTGA
CACTATAGAATAACATCCACTTTGCCTTTCTCTCCACAGGTGTCCACTCCCAGGTCCAACTGCACCTCGG
TTCTATCGAAAACGCGCCTGCTAGCGCCACCATGAAGACCATCATTGCCCTGAGCTACATCTTCTGCCTG
GTGTTCGCTGCGGCCGCCAAGCTGACAATCGAGAGCACCCCTTTCAACGTGGCCGAGGGCAAAGAAGTGC
TGCTGCTGGTCCACAACCTGCCTCAGCACCTGTTTGGCTACAGCTGGTACAAGGGCGAGAGAGTGGACGG
CAACAGACAGATCATCGGCTACGTGATCGGCACCCAGCAGGCTACACCTGGACCTGCCTATAGCGGCAGA
GAGATCATCTACCCCAACGCCAGCCTGCTGATCCAGAACATCATCCAGAACGACACCGGCTTCTACACCC
TGCACGTGATCAAGAGCGACCTGGTCAACGAGGAAGCCACCGGCCAGTTCAGAGTGTACCCTGAGCTGCC
CAAGCCTAGCATCAGCAGCAACAACAGCAAGCCCGTGGAAGATAAGGACGCCGTGGCCTTTACCTGCGAG
CCCGAAACACAGGACGCCACCTATCTTTGGTGGGTCAACAACCAGAGCCTGCCTGTGTCTCCCAGACTGC
AGCTGAGCAACGGCAATCGGACCCTGACACTGTTCAACGTGACCCGGAATGACACCGCCAGCTACAAGTG
CGAGACACAGAACCCAGTGTCTGCCAGGCGGAGCGATAGCGTGATCCTGAATGTGCTGTACGGCCCCGAC
GCTCCCACAATCTCTCCACTGAACACCAGCTACAGAAGCGGCGAGAACCTGAACCTGAGCTGTCACGCCG
CCAGCAATCCTCCAGCTCAGTACAGTTGGTTCGTGAACGGCACCTTCCAGCAGAGCACCCAAGAGCTGTT
CATCCCCAACATCACCGTGAACAACAGCGGCAGCTATACCTGTCAGGCCCACAACAGCGATACCGGCCTG
AACAGAACCACCGTGACCACCATCACAGTGTACGCCGAGCCTCCAAAGCCTTTCATCACCTCCAACAACT
CTAACCCCGTCGAGGACGAGGATGCCGTGGCTCTGACATGCGAGCCTGAGATCCAGAATACCACATACCT
GTGGTGGGTTAACAATCAGTCTCTCCCCGTGTCTCCCCGGCTCCAGCTGTCCAACGACAACAGAACACTG
ACCCTGCTGAGCGTGACCAGAAACGACGTGGGCCCTTACGAGTGCGGCATTCAGAACAAGCTGTCCGTGG
ACCACAGCGACCCCGTGATTCTGAACGTCCTGTATGGACCTGACGACCCCACAATCAGCCCCAGCTACAC
CTACTACAGACCTGGCGTGAACCTGTCTCTGTCCTGCCACGCTGCCTCCAATCCGCCTGCACAGTACAGC
TGGCTGATCGACGGCAATATCCAGCAGCACACACAAGAACTCTTCATTAGCAATATCACCGAGAAGAACT
CCGGCCTGTACACATGCCAGGCCAACAATTCTGCCAGCGGCCACAGCCGGACCACAGTGAAAACAATCAC
CGTGTCTGCCGAGCTGCCTAAACCTTCCATCAGCTCTAACAATTCCAAGCCGGTTGAGGACAAAGATGCC
GTCGCCTTCACCTGTGAACCAGAGGCTCAGAACACAACTTACCTTTGGTGGGTTAACGGCCAGTCACTGC
CAGTGTCACCTCGCCTGCAGCTGTCTAATGGCAACCGGACACTCACCCTGTTTAATGTGACACGGAACGA
CGCCAGAGCCTACGTGTGCGGAATCCAGAATTCCGTGTCCGCCAATCGGAGCGACCCTGTCACACTGGAT
GTGCTCTATGGCCCTGACACACCCATCATCTCCCCACCTGATAGCAGCTACCTGAGCGGCGCCAACCTGA
ATCTGTCTTGCCACAGCGCAAGCAACCCAAGTCCTCAGTACTCCTGGCGGATCAACGGCATCCCTCAGCA
GCATACCCAGGTGCTGTTTATCGCCAAGATCACACCCAACAACAATGGCACCTACGCCTGCTTCGTGTCC
AATCTGGCCACCGGCAGAAACAACTCCATCGTGAAGTCCATCACTGTGTCCGCCTCCGGCACATCTCCCG
GTGGCGCGCCGGAAGATCAAGTTGATCCAAGATTGATTGATGGCAAGGGCGGATCTCTGGAGGTGCTGTT
CCAGGGACCAGGCGGAAGCGGCAATCCCGGCGGCGATCTGGCCCCCCAGATGCTGCGCGAGCTGCAGGAG
ACCAATGCCGCCCTGCAGGACGTGCGCGAGCTGCTGCGCCACCGCGTGAAGGAGATCACCTTCCTGAAGA
ACACCGTGATGGAGTGCGACGCCTGCGGTATGCAGCCCTCTAGAGGCTCCGGCTCCATCATCCCAGTTGA
GGAGGAGAACCCGGACTTCTGGAACCGCGAGGCAGCCGAGGCCCTGGGTGCCGCCAAGAAGCTGCAGCCT
GCACAGACAGCCGCCAAGAACCTCATCATCTTCCTGGGCGATGGGATGGGGGTGTCTACGGTGACAGCTG
CCAGGATCCTAAAAGGGCAGAAGAAGGACAAACTGGGGCCTGAGATACCCCTGGCCATGGACCGCTTCCC
ATATGTGGCTCTGTCCAAGACATACAATGTAGACAAACATGTGCCAGACAGTGGAGCCACAGCCACGGCC
TACCTGTGCGGGGTCAAGGGCAACTTCCAGACCATTGGCTTGAGTGCAGCCGCCCGCTTTAACCAGTGCA
ACACGACACGCGGCAACGAGGTCATCTCCGTGATGAATCGGGCCAAGAAAGCAGGGAAGTCAGTGGGAGT
GGTAACCACCACACGAGTGCAGCACGCCTCGCCAGCCGGCACCTACGCCCACACGGTGAACCGCAACTGG
TACTCGGACGCCGACGTGCCTGCCTCGGCCCGCCAGGAGGGGTGCCAGGACATCGCTACGCAGCTCATCT
CCAACATGGACATTGACGTGATCCTAGGTGGAGGCCGAAAGTACATGTTTCGCATGGGAACCCCAGACCC
TGAGTACCCAGATGACTACAGCCAAGGTGGGACCAGGCTGGACGGGAAGAATCTGGTGCAGGAATGGCTG
GCGAAGCGCCAGGGTGCCCGGTATGTGTGGAACCGCACTGAGCTCATGCAGGCTTCCCTGGACCCGTCTG
TGACCCATCTCATGGGTCTCTTTGAGCCTGGAGACATGAAATACGAGATCCACCGAGACTCCACACTGGA
CCCCTCCCTGATGGAGATGACAGAGGCTGCCCTGCGCCTGCTGAGCAGGAACCCCCGCGGCTTCTTCCTC
TTCGTGGAGGGTGGTCGCATCGACCATGGTCATCATGAAAGCAGGGCTTACCGGGCACTGACTGAGACGA
TCATGTTCGACGACGCCATTGAGAGGGCGGGCCAGCTCACCAGCGAGGAGGACACGCTGAGCCTCGTCAC
TGCCGACCACTCCCACGTCTTCTCCTTCGGAGGCTACCCCCTGCGAGGGAGCTCCATCTTCGGGCTGGCC
CCTGGCAAGGCCCGGGACAGGAAGGCCTACACGGTCCTCCTATACGGAAACGGTCCAGGCTATGTGCTCA
AGGACGGCGCCCGGCCGGATGTTACCGAGAGCGAGAGCGGGAGCCCCGAGTATCGGCAGCAGTCAGCAGT
GCCCCTGGACGAAGAGACCCACGCAGGCGAGGACGTGGCGGTGTTCGCGCGCGGCCCGCAGGCGCACCTG
GTTCACGGCGTGCAGGAGCAGACCTTCATAGCGCACGTCATGGCCTTCGCCGCCTGCCTGGAGCCCTACA
CCGCCTGCGACCTGGCGCCCCCCGCCGGCACCACCGACGCCGCGCACCCGGGTGGCGGAGGACTGAACGA
CATCTTCGAGGCTCAGAAAATCGAATGGCACGAACATCACCATCACCATCACCATCACCATTAAGGCCGG
CCTGTAGTCACTGGCACAACGCGTTACCCGGTAAGCCAATCGGGTATACACGGTCGTCATACTGCAGACA
GGGTTCTTCTACTTTGCAAGATAGTCTTGAGTAGTAAAATAAATAGATAGAGAAAATCAGCCTCGACTGT
GCCTTCTAGTTGCCAGCCATCTGTTGTTTGCCCCTCCCCCGTGCCTTCCTTGACCCTGGAAGGTGCCACT
CCCACTGTCCTTTCCTAATAAAATGAGGAAATTGCATCACAACACTCAACCCTATCTCGGTCTATTCTTT
TGATTTATAAGGGATTTTGCCGATTTCGGCCTATTGGTTAAAAAATGAGCTGATTTAACAAAAATTTAAC
GCGAATTAATTCTGTGGAATGTGTGTCAGTTAGGGTGTGGAAAGTCCCCAGGCTCCCCAGCAGGCAGAAG
TATGCAAAGCATGCATCTCAATTAGTCAGCAACCAGGTGTGGAAAGTCCCCAGGCTCCCCAGCAGGCAGA
AGTATGCAAAGCATGCATCTCAATTAGTCAGCAACCATAGTCCCGCCCCTAACTCCGCCCATCCCGCCCC
TAACTCCGCCCAGTTCCGCCCATTCTCCGCCCCATGGCTGACTAATTTTTTTTATTTATGCAGAGGCCGA
GGCCGCCTCTGCCTCTGAGCTATTCCAGAAGTAGTGAGGAGGCTTTTTTGGAGGCCTAGGCTTTTGCAAA
AAGCTCCCGGGAGCTTGTATATCCATTTTCGGATCTGATCAGCACGTGTTGACAATTAATCATCGGCATA
GTATATCGGCATAGTATAATACGACAAGGTGAGGAACTAAACCATGACCGAGTACAAGCCCACGGTGCGC
CTCGCCACCCGCGACGACGTCCCCAGGGCCGTACGCACCCTCGCCGCCGCGTTCGCCGACTACCCCGCCA
CGCGCCACACCGTCGATCCGGACCGCCACATCGAGCGGGTCACCGAGCTGCAAGAACTCTTCCTCACGCG
CGTCGGGCTCGACATCGGCAAGGTGTGGGTCGCGGACGACGGCGCCGCGGTGGCGGTCTGGACCACGCCG
GAGAGCGTCGAAGCGGGGGCGGTGTTCGCCGAGATCGGCCCGCGCATGGCCGAGTTGAGCGGTTCCCGGC
TGGCCGCGCAGCAACAGATGGAAGGCCTCCTGGCGCCGCACCGGCCCAAGGAGCCCGCGTGGTTCCTGGC
CACCGTCGGCGTCTCGCCCGACCACCAGGGCAAGGGTCTGGGCAGCGCCGTCGTGCTCCCCGGAGTGGAG
GCGGCCGAGCGCGCCGGGGTGCCCGCCTTCCTGGAGACATCCGCGCCCCGCAACCTCCCCTTCTACGAGC
GGCTCGGCTTCACCGTCACCGCCGACGTCGAGGTGCCCGAAGGACCGCGCACCTGGTGCATGACCCGCAA
GCCCGGTGCCTGACACGTGCTACGAGATTTCGATTCCACCGCCGCCTTCTATGAAAGGTTGGGCTTCGGA
ATCGTTTTCCGGGACGCCGGCTGGATGATCCTCCAGCGCGGGGATCTCATGCTGGAGTTCTTCGCCCACC
CCAACTTGTTTATTGCAGCTTATAATGGTTACAAATAAAGCAATAGCATCACAAATTTCACAAATAAAGC
ATTTTTTTCACTGCATTCTAGTTGTGGTTTGTCCAAACTCATCAATGTATCTTATCATGTCTGTATACCG
TCGACCTCTAGCTAGAGCTTGGCGTAATCATGGTCATTACCAATGCTTAATCAGTGAGGCACCTATCTCA
GCGATCTGTCTATTTCGTTCATCCATAGTTGCCTGACTCCCCGTCGTGTAGATAACTACGATACGGGAGG
GCTTACCATCTGGCCCCAGCGCTGCGATGATACCGCGAGAACCACGCTCACCGGCTCCGGATTTATCAGC
AATAAACCAGCCAGCCGGAAGGGCCGAGCGCAGAAGTGGTCCTGCAACTTTATCCGCCTCCATCCAGTCT
ATTAATTGTTGCCGGGAAGCTAGAGTAAGTAGTTCGCCAGTTAATAGTTTGCGCAACGTTGTTGCCATCG
CTACAGGCATCGTGGTGTCACGCTCGTCGTTTGGTATGGCTTCATTCAGCTCCGGTTCCCAACGATCAAG
GCGAGTTACATGATCCCCCATGTTGTGCAAAAAAGCGGTTAGCTCCTTCGGTCCTCCGATCGTTGTCAGA
AGTAAGTTGGCCGCAGTGTTATCACTCATGGTTATGGCAGCACTGCATAATTCTCTTACTGTCATGCCAT
CCGTAAGATGCTTTTCTGTGACTGGTGAGTACTCAACCAAGTCATTCTGAGAATAGTGTATGCGGCGACC
GAGTTGCTCTTGCCCGGCGTCAATACGGGATAATACCGCGCCACATAGCAGAACTTTAAAAGTGCTCATC
ATTGGAAAACGTTCTTCGGGGCGAAAACTCTCAAGGATCTTACCGCTGTTGAGATCCAGTTCGATGTAAC
CCACTCGTGCACCCAACTGATCTTCAGCATCTTTTACTTTCACCAGCGTTTCTGGGTGAGCAAAAACAGG
AAGGCAAAATGCCGCAAAAAAGGGAATAAGGGCGACACGGAAATGTTGAATACTCATATTCTTCCTT
Features (pLannotate 1.2.2; 24 found; start..end, strand, type, name):
    119..143     -  CDS            KanR (fragment): aminoglycoside phosphotransferase; aph(3')-Ia; confers resistance to kanamycin
    254..842     +  rep_origin     ori: high-copy-number ColE1/pMB1/pBR322/pUC origin of replication
   1067..1084    +  terminator     rrnB T2 terminator (fragment): transcription terminator T2 from the E. coli rrnB gene
   1109..1128    -  CDS            lacZα (fragment): LacZα fragment of β-galactosidase; lacZ fragment
   1584..1600    +  protein_bind   lac operator: The lac repressor binds to the lac operator to inhibit transcription in E. coli. This inhibition can be relieved by adding lactose or isopropyl-β-D-thiogalactopyranoside (IPTG). lac repressor encoded by lacI
   1843..2146    +  enhancer       CMV enhancer: human cytomegalovirus immediate early enhancer
   2147..2350    +  promoter       CMV promoter: human cytomegalovirus (CMV) immediate early promoter
   2486..2529    +  intron         CMV intron (fragment): modified intron A from human cytomegalovirus
   2581..2599    +  promoter       SP6 promoter: promoter for bacteriophage SP6 RNA polymerase
   2603..2640    +  CDS            IgH signal sequence (fragment): signal sequence from the mouse immunoglobulin heavy chain variable region
   2746..4689    +  CDS            CEACAM5 (fragment): CEAM5_HUMAN - Also known as CEA. Experimental evidence at protein level: Swiss-Prot protein existence level 1. (Microbial infection) Receptor for E.coli Dr adhesins. Binding of E.coli Dr adhesins leads to dissociation of the homodimer. From Homo sapiens (Human).
   4789..4968    +  CDS            Comp (fragment): COMP_RAT - Experimental evidence at protein level: Swiss-Prot protein existence level 1. May play a role in the structural integrity of cartilage via its interaction with other extracellular matrix proteins such as the collagens and fibronectin. Can mediate the interaction of chondrocytes with the cartilage extracellular matrix through interaction with cell surface integrin receptors. Could play a role in the pathogenesis of osteoarthritis. Potent suppressor of apoptosis in both primary chondrocytes and transformed cells. Suppresses apoptosis by blocking the activation of caspase-3 and by indu
   4956..6408    +  CDS            SEAP (fragment): secreted alkaline phosphatase from human placenta The natural enzyme has a C-terminal transmembrane sequence that is replaced by a GPI anchor.
   6433..6474    +  CDS            AviTag™ (fragment): peptide tag that allows for enzymatic biotinylation
   6478..6501    +  CDS            8xHis: 8xHis affinity tag
   6647..6758    +  polyA_signal   bGH poly(A) signal: bovine growth hormone polyadenylation signal
   6759..6867    +  rep_origin     f1 ori (fragment): f1 bacteriophage origin of replication; arrow indicates direction of (+) strand synthesis
   6881..7210    +  promoter       SV40 promoter: SV40 enhancer and early promoter
   7258..7305    +  promoter       EM7 promoter: synthetic bacterial promoter&nbsp
   7324..7923    +  CDS            PuroR (fragment): puromycin N-acetyltransferase; pac from Streptomyces; confers resistance to puromycin
   7933..8058    +  CDS            ble (fragment): BLE_KLEPN - Experimental evidence at protein level: Swiss-Prot protein existence level 1. Binding protein with a strong affinity to the bleomycin family of antibiotics. Binds to CL990; an antimitotic-antibiotic compound. From Klebsiella pneumoniae.
   8053..8174    +  polyA_signal   SV40 poly(A) signal: SV40 polyadenylation signal
   8227..9087    -  CDS            AmpR: β-lactamase; bla; confers resistance to ampicillin, carbenicillin, and related antibiotics
   9090..89      -  promoter       AmpR promoter (fragment) (across the origin): bla
