[The description below was written by a language model from this plasmid's Addgene catalogue record and pLannotate feature annotations shown in this document.]
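Description:
pD649-HAsp-CEACAM5-COMP5AP-AviTag-9xHis is a mammalian expression plasmid of about 9.1 kb, built on the pD649 backbone, that produces the extracellular domain of human CEACAM5 (also known as CEA or CD66e) as a secreted, tagged fusion protein. It is propagated in E. coli as a high-copy plasmid from a ColE1/pUC-type origin under ampicillin selection (β-lactamase). The feature table also shows an SV40 early/EM7 promoter cassette driving a puromycin N-acetyltransferase sequence followed by an SV40 poly(A) signal, which could allow puromycin selection in mammalian cells, though the record does not mention this use. Short kanamycin-resistance, lacZα, ble and f1 ori matches appear to be only backbone remnants.

The expression cassette is driven by the CMV immediate-early enhancer and promoter, followed by a fragment of CMV intron A and an SP6 promoter that also serves as a sequencing primer site. The open reading frame begins with a signal peptide: "HAsp" in the plasmid name, while the automated annotation matches a fragment of a mouse immunoglobulin heavy-chain signal sequence. This directs the product into the secretory pathway. The 1,944 bp CEACAM5 insert, cloned between retained NotI and AscI sites, is fused at its C terminus to the coiled-coil region of rat cartilage oligomeric matrix protein (COMP), which assembles into pentamers, and then to human placental alkaline phosphatase, an AviTag for enzymatic biotinylation and a polyhistidine tag (9xHis by name, annotated as 8xHis). A bGH poly(A) signal ends the transcript.

Pentamerisation raises avidity for weak binding partners, and alkaline phosphatase gives an enzymatic readout, consistent with the associated screen of interactions among human IgSF cell-surface proteins. The depositor notes that some plasmids in this collection may carry an IS4-like transposase insertion upstream of the CMV promoter, but none is annotated here.
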