Addgene plasmid #157501: pD649-HAsp-CEACAM5-COMP5AP-AviTag-9xHis
Purpose: Mammalian expression of cell-surface protein extracellular domain fused to COMP5AP-AviTag-9xHis. Protein is secreted from cells.
Depositing lab: Chris Garcia. Depositing organization: Stanford University. Publication: A Human IgSF Cell-Surface Interactome Reveals a Complex Network of Protein-Protein Interactions. Wojtowicz WM, Vielmetter J, Fernandes RA, Siepe DH, Eastman CL, Chisholm GB, Cox S, Klock H, Anderson PW, Rue SM, Miller JJ, Glaser SM, Bragstad ML, Vance J, Lam AW, Lesley SA, Zinn K, Garcia KC. Cell. 2020 Aug 20;182(4):1027-1043.e17. doi: 10.1016/j.cell.2020.07.025. PubMed 32822567.
Backbone
  Vector backbone: pD649
  Backbone size w/o insert (bp): 7153
  Vector type: Mammalian Expression
Growth in bacteria
  Bacterial resistance: Ampicillin, 100 μg/mL
  Growth temperature: 37°C
  Growth strain: DH5alpha
  Copy number: High Copy
Gene/Insert
  Gene/Insert name: CEACAM5 (alt name: CEAM5)
  Species: H. sapiens (human)
  Insert size (bp): 1944
  Entrez Gene: CEACAM5 (a.k.a. CD66e, CEA)
  Promoter: CMV/SP6
  Tag / fusion protein: COMP5AP-AviTag-9xHis (C terminal on backbone)
  Cloning method: Restriction Enzyme; 5′ cloning site GCGGCCGC (not destroyed); 3′ cloning site GGCGCGCC (not destroyed)
  Sequencing primers: 5′ ATTTAGGTGACACTATAG; 3′ CGTCGCACTCCATCACGGTG
Resource information
  A portion of this plasmid was derived from a plasmid made by: synthesis by ThermoFisher
Terms and licenses: Academic/Nonprofit Terms; Industry Terms: Not Available to Industry
Depositor comments: Some plasmids in this collection may have an IS4-like element ISVsa5 family transposase upstream of the CMV promoter.
How to cite: pD649-HAsp-CEACAM5-COMP5AP-AviTag-9xHis was a gift from Chris Garcia (Addgene plasmid # 157501 ; http://n2t.net/addgene:157501 ; RRID:Addgene_157501)
